>Addgene plasmid #102498 | pcDNA3.1-hPTGS2-2flag | addgene full sequence | sequence record 200673 | Addgene NGS Result
TTGACCGACAATTGCATGAAGAATCTGCTTAGGGTTAGGCGTTTTGCGCTGCTTCGCGATGTACGGGCCA
GATATACGCGTTGACATTGATTATTGACTAGTTATTAATAGTAATCAATTACGGGGTCATTAGTTCATAG
CCCATATATGGAGTTCCGCGTTACATAACTTACGGTAAATGGCCCGCCTGGCTGACCGCCCAACGACCCC
CGCCCATTGACGTCAATAATGACGTATGTTCCCATAGTAACGCCAATAGGGACTTTCCATTGACGTCAAT
GGGTGGAGTATTTACGGTAAACTGCCCACTTGGCAGTACATCAAGTGTATCATATGCCAAGTACGCCCCC
TATTGACGTCAATGACGGTAAATGGCCCGCCTGGCATTATGCCCAGTACATGACCTTATGGGACTTTCCT
ACTTGGCAGTACATCTACGTATTAGTCATCGCTATTACCATGGTGATGCGGTTTTGGCAGTACATCAATG
GGCGTGGATAGCGGTTTGACTCACGGGGATTTCCAAGTCTCCACCCCATTGACGTCAATGGGAGTTTGTT
TTGGCACCAAAATCAACGGGACTTTCCAAAATGTCGTAACAACTCCGCCCCATTGACGCAAATGGGCGGT
AGGCGTGTACGGTGGGAGGTCTATATAAGCAGAGCTCTCTGGCTAACTAGAGAACCCACTGCTTACTGGC
TTATCGAAATTAATACGACTCACTATAGGGAGACCCAAGCTGGCTAGCGCCACCATGCTCGCCCGCGCCC
TGCTGCTGTGCGCGGTCCTGGCGCTCAGCCATACAGCAAATCCTTGCTGTTCCCACCCATGTCAAAACCG
AGGTGTATGTATGAGTGTGGGATTTGACCAGTATAAGTGCGATTGTACCCGGACAGGATTCTATGGAGAA
AACTGCTCAACACCGGAATTTTTGACAAGAATAAAATTATTTCTGAAACCCACTCCAAACACAGTGCACT
ACATACTTACCCACTTCAAGGGATTTTGGAACGTTGTGAATAACATTCCCTTCCTTCGAAATGCAATTAT
GAGTTATGTGTTGACATCCAGATCACATTTGATTGACAGTCCACCAACTTACAATGCTGACTATGGCTAC
AAAAGCTGGGAAGCCTTCTCTAACCTCTCCTATTATACTAGAGCCCTTCCTCCTGTGCCTGATGATTGCC
CGACTCCCTTGGGTGTCAAAGGTAAAAAGCAGCTTCCTGATTCAAATGAGATTGTGGAAAAATTGCTTCT
AAGAAGAAAGTTCATCCCTGATCCCCAGGGCTCAAACATGATGTTTGCATTCTTTGCCCAGCACTTCACG
CATCAGTTTTTCAAGACAGATCATAAGCGAGGGCCAGCTTTCACCAACGGGCTGGGCCATGGGGTGGACT
TAAATCATATTTACGGTGAAACTCTGGCTAGACAGCGTAAACTGCGCCTTTTCAAGGATGGAAAAATGAA
ATATCAGATAATTGATGGAGAGATGTATCCTCCCACAGTCAAAGATACTCAGGCAGAGATGATCTACCCT
CCTCAAGTCCCTGAGCATCTACGGTTTGCTGTGGGGCAGGAGGTCTTTGGTCTGGTGCCTGGTCTGATGA
TGTATGCCACAATCTGGCTGCGGGAACACAACAGAGTATGCGATGTGCTTAAACAGGAGCATCCTGAATG
GGGTGATGAGCAGTTGTTCCAGACAAGCAGGCTAATACTGATAGGAGAGACTATTAAGATTGTGATTGAA
GATTATGTGCAACACTTGAGTGGCTATCACTTCAAACTGAAATTTGACCCAGAACTACTTTTCAACAAAC
AATTCCAGTACCAAAATCGTATTGCTGCTGAATTTAACACCCTCTATCACTGGCATCCCCTTCTGCCTGA
CACCTTTCAAATTCATGACCAGAAATACAACTATCAACAGTTTATCTACAACAACTCTATATTGCTGGAA
CATGGAATTACCCAGTTTGTTGAATCATTCACCAGGCAAATTGCTGGCAGGGTTGCTGGTGGTAGGAATG
TTCCACCCGCAGTACAGAAAGTATCACAGGCTTCCATTGACCAGAGCAGGCAGATGAAATACCAGTCTTT
TAATGAGTACCGCAAACGCTTTATGCTGAAGCCCTATGAATCATTTGAAGAACTTACAGGAGAAAAGGAA
ATGTCTGCAGAGTTGGAAGCACTCTATGGTGACATCGATGCTGTGGAGCTGTATCCTGCCCTTCTGGTAG
AAAAGCCTCGGCCAGATGCCATCTTTGGTGAAACCATGGTAGAAGTTGGAGCACCATTCTCCTTGAAAGG
ACTTATGGGTAATGTTATATGTTCTCCTGCCTACTGGAAGCCAAGCACTTTTGGTGGAGAAGTGGGTTTT
CAAATCATCAACACTGCCTCAATTCAGTCTCTCATCTGCAATAACGTGAAGGGCTGTCCCTTTACTTCAT
TCAGTGTTCCAGATCCAGAGCTCATTAAAACAGTCACCATCAATGCAAGTTCTTCCCGCTCCGGACTAGA
TGATATCAATCCCACAGTACTACTAAAAGAACGTTCGACTGAACTGCTCGAGGATTACAAGGACGACGAC
GATAAAGACTATAAAGATGACGATGATAAATAGGGGCCCGTTTAAACCCGCTGATCAGCCTCGACTGTGC
CTTCTAGTTGCCAGCCATCTGTTGTTTGCCCCTCCCCCGTGCCTTCCTTGACCCTGGAAGGTGCCACTCC
CACTGTCCTTTCCTAATAAAATGAGGAAATTGCATCGCATTGTCTGAGTAGGTGTCATTCTATTCTGGGG
GGTGGGGTGGGGCAGGACAGCAAGGGGGAGGATTGGGAAGACAATAGCAGGCATGCTGGGGATGCGGTGG
GCTCTATGGCTTCTGAGGCGGAAAGAACCAGCTGGGGCTCTAGGGGGTATCCCC
[124 nt withheld, positions 2925-3048]
C
[91 nt withheld, positions 3050-3140]
A
[49 nt withheld, positions 3142-3190]
CCTTTGACGTTGGAGTCCACGTTCTTT
[37 nt withheld, positions 3218-3254]
ACCCTATCTCGGTCTATTCTTTTGATTTATAAGGGATTTTGCCGATTTCGGCCTATTGGTTAAAAAATGA
GCTGATTTAACAAAAATTTAACGCGAATTAATTCTGTGGAATGTGTGTCAGTTAGGGTGTGGAAAGTCCC
CAGGCTCCCCAGCAGGCAGAAGTATGCAAAGCATGCATCTCAATTAGTCAGCAACCAGGTGTGGAAAGTC
CCCAGGCTCCCCAGCAGGCAGAAGTATGCAAAGCATGCATCTCAATTAGTCAGCAACCATAGTCCCGCCC
CTAACTCCGCCCATCCCGCCCCTAACTCCGCCCAGTTCCGCCCATTCTCCGCCCCATGGCTGACTAATTT
TTTTTATTTATGCAGAGGCCGAGGCCGCCTCTGCCTCTGAGCTATTCCAGAAGTAGTGAGGAGGCTTTTT
TGGAGGCCTAGGCTTTTGCAAAAAGCTCCCGGGAGCTTGTATATCCATTTTCGGATCTGATCAAGAGACA
GGATGAGGATCGTTTCGCATGATTGAACAAGATGGATTGCACGCAGGTTCTCCGGCCGCTTGGGTGGAGA
GGCTATTCGGCTATGACTGGGCACAACAGACAATCGGCTGCTCTGATGCCGCCGTGTTCCGGCTGTCAGC
GCAGGGGCGCCCGGTTCTTTTTGTCAAGACCGACCTGTCCGGTGCCCTGAATGAACTGCAGGACGAGGCA
GCGCGGCTATCGTGGCTGGCCACGACGGGCGTTCCTTGCGCAGCTGTGCTCGACGTTGTCACTGAAGCGG
GAAGGGACTGGCTGCTATTGGGCGAAGTGCCGGGGCAGGATCTCCTGTCATCTCACCTTGCTCCTGCCGA
GAAAGTATCCATCATGGCTGATGCAATGCGGCGGCTGCATACGCTTGATCCGGCTACCTGCCCATTCGAC
CACCAAGCGAAACATCGCATCGAGCGAGCACGTACTCGGATGGAAGCCGGTCTTGTCGATCAGGATGATC
TGGACGAAGAGCATCAGGGGCTCGCGCCAGCCGAACTGTTCGCCAGGCTCAAGGCGCGCATGCCCGACGG
CGAGGATCTCGTCGTGACCCATGGCGATGCCTGCTTGCCGAATATCATGGTGGAAAATGGCCGCTTTTCT
GGATTCATCGACTGTGGCCGGCTGGGTGTGGCGGACCGCTATCAGGACATAGCGTTGGCTACCCGTGATA
TTGCTGAAGAGCTTGGCGGCGAATGGGCTGACCGCTTCCTCGTGCTTTACGGTATCGCCGCTCCCGATTC
GCAGCGCATCGCCTTCTATCGCCTTCTTGACGAGTTCTTCTGAGCGGGACTCTGGGGTTCGAAATGACCG
ACCAAGCGACGCCCAACCTGCCATCACGAGATTTCGATTCCACCGCCGCCTTCTATGAAAGGTTGGGCTT
CGGAATCGTTTTCCGGGACGCCGGCTGGATGATCCTCCAGCGCGGGGATCTCATGCTGGAGTTCTTCGCC
CACCCCAACTTGTTTATTGCAGCTTATAATGGTTACAAATAAAGCAATAGCATCACAAATTTCACAAATA
AAGCATTTTTTTCACTGCATTCTAGTTGTGGTTTGTCCAAACTCATCAATGTATCTTATCATGTCTGTAT
ACCGTCGACCTCTAGCTAGAGCTTGGCGTAATCATGGTCATAGCTGTTTCCTGTGTGAAATTGTTATCCG
CTCACAATTCCACACAACATACGAGCCGGAAGCATAAAGTGTAAAGCCTGGGGTGCCTAATGAGTGAGCT
AACTCACATTAATTGCGTTGCGCTCACTGCCCGCTTTCCAGTCGGGAAACCTGTCGTGCCAGCTGCATTA
ATGAATCGGCCAACGCGCGGGGAGAGGCGGTTTGCGTATTGGGCGCTCTTCCGCTTCCTCGCTCACTGAC
TCGCTGCGCTCGGTCGTTCGGCTGCGGCGAGCGGTATCAGCTCACTCAAAGGCGGTAATACGGTTATCCA
CAGAATCAGGGGATAACGCAGGAAAGAACATGTGAGCAAAAGGCCAGCAAAAGGCCAGGAACCGTAAAAA
GGCCGCGTTGCTGGCGTTTTTCCATAGGCTCCGCCCCCCTGACGAGCATCACAAAAATCGACGCTCAAGT
CAGAGGTGGCGAAACCCGACAGGACTATAAAGATACCAGGCGTTTCCCCCTGGAAGCTCCCTCGTGCGCT
CTCCTGTTCCGACCCTGCCGCTTACCGGATACCTGTCCGCCTTTCTCCCTTCGGGAAGCGTGGCGCTTTC
TCATAGCTCACGCTGTAGGTATCTCAGTTCGGTGTAGGTCGTTCGCTCCAAGCTGGGCTGTGTGCACGAA
CCCCCCGTTCAGCCCGACCGCTGCGCCTTATCCGGTAACTATCGTCTTGAGTCCAACCCGGTAAGACACG
ACTTATCGCCACTGGCAGCAGCCACTGGTAACAGGATTAGCAGAGCGAGGTATGTAGGCGGTGCTACAGA
GTTCTTGAAGTGGTGGCCTAACTACGGCTACACTAGAAGAACAGTATTTGGTATCTGCGCTCTGCTGAAG
CCAGTTACCTTCGGAAAAAGAGTTGGTAGCTCTTGATCCGGCAAACAAACCACCGCTGGTAGCGGTGGTT
TTTTTGTTTGCAAGCAGCAGATTACGCGCAGAAAAAAAGGATCTCAAGAAGATCCTTTGATCTTTTCTAC
GGGGTCTGACGCTCAGTGGAACGAAAACTCACGTTAAGGGATTTTGGTCATGAGATTATCAAAAAGGATC
TTCACCTAGATCCTTTTAAATTAAAAATGAAGTTTTAAATCAATCTAAAGTATATATGAGTAAACTTGGT
CTGACAGTTACCAATGCTTAATCAGTGAGGCACCTATCTCAGCGATCTGTCTATTTCGTTCATCCATAGT
TGCCTGACTCCCCGTCGTGTAGATAACTACGATACGGGAGGGCTTACCATCTGGCCCCAGTGCTGCAATG
ATACCGCGAGACCCACGCTCACCGGCTCCAGATTTATCAGCAATAAACCAGCCAGCCGGAAGGGCCGAGC
GCAGAAGTGGTCCTGCAACTTTATCCGCCTCCATCCAGTCTATTAATTGTTGCCGGGAAGCTAGAGTAAG
TAGTTCGCCAGTTAATAGTTTGCGCAACGTTGTTGCCATTGCTACAGGCATCGTGGTGTCACGCTCGTCG
TTTGGTATGGCTTCATTCAGCTCCGGTTCCCAACGATCAAGGCGAGTTACATGATCCCCCATGTTGTGCA
AAAAAGCGGTTAGCTCCTTCGGTCCTCCGATCGTTGTCAGAAGTAAGTTGGCCGCAGTGTTATCACTCAT
GGTTATGGCAGCACTGCATAATTCTCTTACTGTCATGCCATCCGTAAGATGCTTTTCTGTGACTGGTGAG
TACTCAACCAAGTCATTCTGAGAATAGTGTATGCGGCGACCGAGTTGCTCTTGCCCGGCGTCAATACGGG
ATAATACCGCGCCACATAGCAGAACTTTAAAAGTGCTCATCATTGGAAAACGTTCTTCGGGGCGAAAACT
CTCAAGGATCTTACCGCTGTTGAGATCCAGTTCGATGTAACCCACTCGTGCACCCAACTGATCTTCAGCA
TCTTTTACTTTCACCAGCGTTTCTGGGTGAGCAAAAACAGGAAGGCAAAATGCCGCAAAAAAGGGAATAA
GGGCGACACGGAAATGTTGAATACTCATACTCTTCCTTTTTCAATATTATTGAAGCATTTATCAGGGTTA
TTGTCTCATGAGCGGATACATATTTGAATGTATTTAGAAAAATAAACAAATAGGGGTTCCGCGCACATTT
CCCCGAAAAGTGCCACCTGACGTCGACGGATCGGGAGATCTCCCGATCCCCTATGGTGCACTCTCAGTAC
AATCTGCTCTGATGCCGCATAGTTAAGCCAGTATCTGCTCCCTGCTTGTGTGTTGGAGGTCGCTGAGTAG
TGCGCGAGCAAAATTTAAGCTACAACAAGGCAAGGC
Features (pLannotate 1.2.2; 21 found; start..end, strand, type, name):
     83..462     +  enhancer       CMV enhancer: human cytomegalovirus immediate early enhancer
    463..666     +  promoter       CMV promoter: human cytomegalovirus (CMV) immediate early promoter
    662..695     +  LTR            5' LTR (truncated) (fragment): truncated 5' long terminal repeat (LTR) from HIV-1
    711..729     +  promoter       T7 promoter: promoter for bacteriophage T7 RNA polymerase
    755..2566    +  CDS            PTGS2: PGH2_HUMAN - Also known as COX2 From Homo sapiens (Human).
   2573..2589    +  CDS            FLAG (fragment): FLAG® epitope tag, followed by an enterokinase cleavage site
   2655..2879    +  polyA_signal   bGH poly(A) signal: bovine growth hormone polyadenylation signal
   2883..2904    +  promoter       SV40 promoter (fragment): SV40 enhancer and early promoter
   2925..3353    +  rep_origin     f1 ori (sequence partly withheld): f1 bacteriophage origin of replication; arrow indicates direction of (+) strand synthesis
   3367..3696    +  promoter       SV40 promoter: SV40 enhancer and early promoter
   3763..4554    +  CDS            neo: KKA2_KLEPN - Also known as kan, nptII. Experimental evidence at protein level: Swiss-Prot protein existence level 1. Resistance to kanamycin, neomycin, paromomycin, ribostamycin, butirosin and gentamicin B. From Klebsiella pneumoniae.
   4578..4736    +  CDS            ble (fragment): BLE_KLEPN - Experimental evidence at protein level: Swiss-Prot protein existence level 1. Binding protein with a strong affinity to the bleomycin family of antibiotics. Binds to CL990; an antimitotic-antibiotic compound. From Klebsiella pneumoniae.
   4731..4852    +  polyA_signal   SV40 poly(A) signal: SV40 polyadenylation signal
   4925..4941    -  protein_bind   lac operator: The lac repressor binds to the lac operator to inhibit transcription in E. coli. This inhibition can be relieved by adding lactose or isopropyl-β-D-thiogalactopyranoside (IPTG). lac repressor encoded by lacI
   4949..4979    -  promoter       lac promoter: promoter for the E. coli lac operon
   4994..5015    -  protein_bind   CAP binding site: CAP binding activates transcription in the presence of cAMP. E. coli catabolite activator protein
   5028..5120    -  CDS            lacI (fragment): lac repressor; lacI; The lac repressor binds to the lac operator to inhibit transcription in E. coli. This inhibition can be relieved by adding lactose or isopropyl-β-D-thiogalactopyranoside (IPTG).
   5303..5891    -  rep_origin     ori: high-copy-number ColE1/pMB1/pBR322/pUC origin of replication
   6062..6922    -  CDS            AmpR: β-lactamase; bla; confers resistance to ampicillin, carbenicillin, and related antibiotics
   6923..7027    -  promoter       AmpR promoter: bla
   7086..7138    -  misc_feature   bom (fragment): basis of mobility region from pBR322
