[The description below was written by a language model from this plasmid's Addgene catalogue record and pLannotate feature annotations shown in this document.]
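Description:
pcDNA3.1-hPTGS2-2flag is a mammalian expression plasmid built on the pcDNA3.1 backbone that drives constitutive expression of human PTGS2 (cyclooxygenase-2, COX-2). The sequenced record is 7,210 nt. It is propagated in E. coli as a high-copy plasmid through a ColE1/pUC-type origin with ampicillin selection from the β-lactamase gene. It also carries an f1 origin, which permits single-stranded DNA production. For selection in mammalian cells, an SV40 enhancer/early promoter drives the neomycin phosphotransferase gene, terminated by an SV40 polyadenylation signal, so stable transfectants can be selected with G418.

The payload is the roughly 1.8 kb human PTGS2 coding sequence, cloned between NheI and ApaI sites that were both preserved. It sits downstream of the CMV immediate-early enhancer and promoter and upstream of the bovine growth hormone polyadenylation signal. A T7 promoter lies between the CMV promoter and the insert and could support in vitro transcription. According to the catalogue entry, the protein carries a tandem double FLAG tag at its C terminus, which allows detection or immunoprecipitation with anti-FLAG antibodies. The automated annotation marks only a partial FLAG match immediately after the PTGS2 reading frame, which fits the stated position of the tag but does not resolve both copies. Several other short annotated fragments (HIV-1 LTR, ble, lacI, bom and an extra SV40 promoter piece) are probably backbone remnants or chance matches rather than functional elements. The plasmid is intended for overexpressing COX-2 in mammalian cells, and the associated publication concerns COX-2 overexpression in hepatocellular carcinoma formation.
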