Addgene plasmid #102498: pcDNA3.1-hPTGS2-2flag
Purpose: Mammalian expression of PTGS2
Depositing lab: Jun Yu. Depositing organization: Chinese University of Hong Kong. Publication: Hepatic cyclooxygenase-2 overexpression induced spontaneous hepatocellular carcinoma formation in mice. Chen H, Cai W, Chu ESH, Tang J, Wong CC, Wong SH, Sun W, Liang Q, Fang J, Sun Z, Yu J. Oncogene. 2017 Aug;36(31):4415-4426. doi: 10.1038/onc.2017.73. Epub 2017 Mar 27. PubMed 28346420.
Backbone
  Vector backbone: pcDNA3.1
  Backbone size w/o insert (bp): 5428
  Vector type: Mammalian Expression
  Selectable markers: Neomycin (select with G418)
Growth in bacteria
  Bacterial resistance: Ampicillin, 100 μg/mL
  Growth temperature: 37°C
  Growth strain: DH5alpha
  Copy number: High Copy
Gene/Insert
  Gene/Insert name: PTGS2 (alt names: cyclooxygenase-2; COX-2)
  Species: H. sapiens (human)
  Insert size (bp): 1818
  GenBank ID: NM_000963.3
  Entrez Gene: PTGS2 (a.k.a. COX-2, COX2, GRIPGHS, PGG/HS, PGHS-2, PHS-2, hCox-2)
  Promoter: CMV
  Tag / fusion protein: Flag-Flag (C terminal on insert)
  Cloning method: Restriction Enzyme; 5′ cloning site NheI (not destroyed); 3′ cloning site ApaI (not destroyed)
  Sequencing primers: 5′ CMV-F
Terms and licenses: Academic/Nonprofit Terms; Industry Terms: Not Available to Industry
How to cite: pcDNA3.1-hPTGS2-2flag was a gift from Jun Yu (Addgene plasmid # 102498 ; http://n2t.net/addgene:102498 ; RRID:Addgene_102498)
