>Addgene plasmid #102498 | pcDNA3.1-hPTGS2-2flag | depositor partial sequence | sequence record 193823 | PTGS2-2xflag
GCTAGCGCCACCATGCTCGCCCGCGCCCTGCTGCTGTGCGCGGTCCTGGCGCTCAGCCATACAGCAAATC
CTTGCTGTTCCCACCCATGTCAAAACCGAGGTGTATGTATGAGTGTGGGATTTGACCAGTATAAGTGCGA
TTGTACCCGGACAGGATTCTATGGAGAAAACTGCTCAACACCGGAATTTTTGACAAGAATAAAATTATTT
CTGAAACCCACTCCAAACACAGTGCACTACATACTTACCCACTTCAAGGGATTTTGGAACGTTGTGAATA
ACATTCCCTTCCTTCGAAATGCAATTATGAGTTATGTGTTGACATCCAGATCACATTTGATTGACAGTCC
ACCAACTTACAATGCTGACTATGGCTACAAAAGCTGGGAAGCCTTCTCTAACCTCTCCTATTATACTAGA
GCCCTTCCTCCTGTGCCTGATGATTGCCCGACTCCCTTGGGTGTCAAAGGTAAAAAGCAGCTTCCTGATT
CAAATGAGATTGTGGAAAAATTGCTTCTAAGAAGAAAGTTCATCCCTGATCCCCAGGGCTCAAACATGAT
GTTTGCATTCTTTGCCCAGCACTTCACGCATCAGTTTTTCAAGACAGATCATAAGCGAGGGCCAGCTTTC
ACCAACGGGCTGGGCCATGGGGTGGACTTAAATCATATTTACGGTGAAACTCTGGCTAGACAGCGTAAAC
TGCGCCTTTTCAAGGATGGAAAAATGAAATATCAGATAATTGATGGAGAGATGTATCCTCCCACAGTCAA
AGATACTCAGGCAGAGATGATCTACCCTCCTCAAGTCCCTGAGCATCTACGGTTTGCTGTGGGGCAGGAG
GTCTTTGGTCTGGTGCCTGGTCTGATGATGTATGCCACAATCTGGCTGCGGGAACACAACAGAGTATGCG
ATGTGCTTAAACAGGAGCATCCTGAATGGGGTGATGAGCAGTTGTTCCAGACAAGCAGGCTAATACTGAT
AGGAGAGACTATTAAGATTGTGATTGAAGATTATGTGCAACACTTGAGTGGCTATCACTTCAAACTGAAA
TTTGACCCAGAACTACTTTTCAACAAACAATTCCAGTACCAAAATCGTATTGCTGCTGAATTTAACACCC
TCTATCACTGGCATCCCCTTCTGCCTGACACCTTTCAAATTCATGACCAGAAATACAACTATCAACAGTT
TATCTACAACAACTCTATATTGCTGGAACATGGAATTACCCAGTTTGTTGAATCATTCACCAGGCAAATT
GCTGGCAGGGTTGCTGGTGGTAGGAATGTTCCACCCGCAGTACAGAAAGTATCACAGGCTTCCATTGACC
AGAGCAGGCAGATGAAATACCAGTCTTTTAATGAGTACCGCAAACGCTTTATGCTGAAGCCCTATGAATC
ATTTGAAGAACTTACAGGAGAAAAGGAAATGTCTGCAGAGTTGGAAGCACTCTATGGTGACATCGATGCT
GTGGAGCTGTATCCTGCCCTTCTGGTAGAAAAGCCTCGGCCAGATGCCATCTTTGGTGAAACCATGGTAG
AAGTTGGAGCACCATTCTCCTTGAAAGGACTTATGGGTAATGTTATATGTTCTCCTGCCTACTGGAAGCC
AAGCACTTTTGGTGGAGAAGTGGGTTTTCAAATCATCAACACTGCCTCAATTCAGTCTCTCATCTGCAAT
AACGTGAAGGGCTGTCCCTTTACTTCATTCAGTGTTCCAGATCCAGAGCTCATTAAAACAGTCACCATCA
ATGCAAGTTCTTCCCGCTCCGGACTAGATGATATCAATCCCACAGTACTACTAAAAGAACGTTCGACTGA
ACTGCTCGAGGATTACAAGGACGACGACGATAAAGACTATAAAGATGACGATGATAAATAGGGGCCC
